Addgene plasmid #228677: pMB.BIG1c
Purpose: (Empty Backbone) Moclo Baculo toolkit level 2 backbone (biGBac compatible)
Depositing lab: Chen Davidovich. Depositing organization: Monash University. Publication: Modular cloning of multigene vectors for the baculovirus system and yeast. Lai Z, Flanigan SF, Boudes M, Davidovich C. J Mol Biol. 2025 Jan 13:168943. doi: 10.1016/j.jmb.2025.168943. PubMed 39814169.
Backbone
  Vector backbone: pFastBac1
  Vector type: Insect Expression
Growth in bacteria
  Bacterial resistance: Ampicillin and Gentamicin, 100 & 10 μg/mL
  Growth temperature: 37°C
  Growth strain: DH5alpha
  Copy number: High Copy
Gene/Insert
  Gene/Insert name: None
  Mutation: GentR R98K
Terms and licenses: Academic/Nonprofit Terms; Industry Terms: Not Available to Industry
Depositor comments: Spacer with PmeI cleavage site and biGBac linker sequence C&D
How to cite: pMB.BIG1c was a gift from Chen Davidovich (Addgene plasmid # 228677 ; http://n2t.net/addgene:228677 ; RRID:Addgene_228677)
