[The description below was written by a language model from this plasmid's Addgene catalogue record and pLannotate feature annotations shown in this document.]
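Description:
pMB.BIG1c is an empty level 2 acceptor backbone from the MoClo Baculo toolkit, a modular cloning system for building multigene expression vectors for the baculovirus–insect cell system. It is derived from pFastBac1 and is described as compatible with the biGBac assembly scheme. It propagates in E. coli as a high-copy plasmid from a ColE1/pUC-type origin (with a fragment of the pBR322 bom region nearby) and also carries an f1 phage origin. The catalogue lists selection with ampicillin and gentamicin, matching the annotated β-lactamase gene with its own promoter and the gentamicin acetyltransferase gene (aacC1) driven by the class 1 integron Pc promoter. The record notes an R98K substitution in the gentamicin marker but does not state why it was introduced.

The functional core is a mini-Tn7 element. The Tn7R and Tn7L ends flank the gentamicin resistance cassette and the cloning region, so whatever is assembled there can be transposed, together with the marker, into a bacmid carrying a Tn7 attachment site, as in standard pFastBac-based workflows for producing recombinant baculovirus. No gene is inserted, and no insect promoter or terminator is annotated. According to the depositor, the cargo position holds a spacer with a PmeI cleavage site and the biGBac linker sequences C and D, which presumably define this backbone's position when several cassettes are combined into larger multigene constructs.

The feature table also detects a complete aadA (spectinomycin/streptomycin resistance) reading frame, a short gentamicin-resistance fragment and integrase fragments outside the Tn7 ends. Spectinomycin is not listed as a selection in the catalogue, and the record does not explain the role of these elements.
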