Features (pLannotate 1.2.2; 13 found; start..end, strand, type, name):
      1..589     +  rep_origin     ori: high-copy-number ColE1/pMB1/pBR322/pUC origin of replication
    775..824     -  misc_feature   bom (fragment): basis of mobility region from pBR322
    892..1116    -  mobile_element Tn7R: mini-Tn7 element (right end of the Tn7 transposon) Tn7
   1183..1716    -  CDS            GmR: gentamycin acetyltransferase; aacC1; confers resistance to gentamycin
   1905..1933    -  promoter       Pc promoter: intI1 (promoter lies within the coding sequence); class 1 integron promoter
   1911..2231    -  CDS            YPR2_ECOLX (fragment): Protein predicted: Swiss-Prot protein existence level 4. From Escherichia coli.
   2716..2881    -  mobile_element Tn7L: mini-Tn7 element (left end of the Tn7 transposon) Tn7
   3176..3256    -  CDS            int (fragment): INT2_ECOLX - Protein inferred from homology: Swiss-Prot protein existence level 3. Putative integrase believed to be involved in the insertion of antibiotic resistance genes into plasmids and transposons. From Escherichia coli.
   3342..3398    +  CDS            GmR (fragment): gentamycin acetyltransferase; aacC1; confers resistance to gentamycin
   3405..4196    +  CDS            SmR: aminoglycoside adenylyltransferase (Murphy, 1985); aadA; confers resistance to spectinomycin and streptomycin
   4243..4698    +  rep_origin     f1 ori (sequence partly withheld): f1 bacteriophage origin of replication; arrow indicates direction of (+) strand synthesis
   4725..4829    +  promoter       AmpR promoter: bla
   4830..5690    +  CDS            AmpR: β-lactamase; bla; confers resistance to ampicillin, carbenicillin, and related antibiotics
>Addgene plasmid #228677 | pMB.BIG1c | addgene full sequence | sequence record 456229 | Addgene NGS Result
TTGAGATCCTTTTTTTCTGCGCGTAATCTGCTGCTTGCAAACAAAAAAACCACCGCTACCAGCGGTGGTT
TGTTTGCCGGATCAAGAGCTACCAACTCTTTTTCCGAAGGTAACTGGCTTCAGCAGAGCGCAGATACCAA
ATACTGTCCTTCTAGTGTAGCCGTAGTTAGGCCACCACTTCAAGAACTCTGTAGCACCGCCTACATACCT
CGCTCTGCTAATCCTGTTACCAGTGGCTGCTGCCAGTGGCGATAAGTCGTGTCTTACCGGGTTGGACTCA
AGACGATAGTTACCGGATAAGGCGCAGCGGTCGGGCTGAACGGGGGGTTCGTGCACACAGCCCAGCTTGG
AGCGAACGACCTACACCGAACTGAGATACCTACAGCGTGAGCTATGAGAAAGCGCCACGCTTCCCGAAGG
GAGAAAGGCGGACAGGTATCCGGTAAGCGGCAGGGTCGGAACAGGAGAGCGCACGAGGGAGCTTCCAGGG
GGAAACGCCTGGTATCTTTATAGTCCTGTCGGGTTTCGCCACCTCTGACTTGAGCGTCGATTTTTGTGAT
GCTCGTCAGGGGGGCGGAGCCTATGGAAAAACGCCAGCAACGCGGCCTTTTTACGGTTCCTGGCCTTTTG
CTGGCCTTTTGCTCACATGTTCTTTCCTGCGTTATCCCCTGATTCTGTGGATAACCGTATTACCGCCTTT
GAGTGAGCTGATACCGCTCGCCGCAGCCGAACGACCGAGCGCAGCGAGTCAGTGAGCGAGGAAGCGGAAG
AGCGCCTGATGCGGTATTTTCTCCTTACGCATCTGTGCGGTATTTCACACCGCAGACCAGCCGCGTAACC
TGGCAAAATCGGTTACGGTTGAGTAATAAATGGATGCCCTGCGTAAGCGGGTGTGGGCGGACAATAAAGT
CTTAAACTGAACAAAATAGATCTAAACTATGACAATAAAGTCTTAAACTAGACAGAATAGTTGTAAACTG
AAATCAGTCCAGTTATGCTGTGAAAAAGCATACTGGACTTTTGTTATGGCTAAAGCAAACTCTTCATTTT
CTGAAGTGCAAATTGCCCGTCGTATTAAAGAGGGGCGTGGCCAAGGGCATGGTAAAGACTATATTCGCGG
CGTTGTGACAATTTACCGAACAACTCCGCGGCCGGGAAGCCGATCTCGGCTTGAACGAATTGTTAGGTGG
CGGTACTTGGGTCGATATCAAAGTGCATCACTTCTTCCCGTATGCCCAACTTTGTATAGAGAGCCACTGC
GGGATCGTCACCGTAATCTGCTTGCACGTAGATCACATAAGCACCAAGCGCGTTGGCCTCATGCTTGAGG
AGATTGATGAGCGCGGTGGCAATGCCCTGCCTCCGGTGCTCGCCGGAGACTGCGAGATCATAGATATAGA
TCTCACTACGCGGCTGCTCAAACTTGGGCAGAACGTAAGCCGCGAGAGCGCCAACAACCGCTTCTTGGTC
GAAGGCAGCAAGCGCGATGAATGTCTTACTACGGAGCAAGTTCCCGAGGTAATCGGAGTCCGGCTGATGT
TGGGAGTAGGTGGCTACGTCGCCGAACTCACGACCGAAAAGATCAAGAGCAGCCCGCATGGATTTGACTT
GGTCAGGGCCGAGCCTACATGTGCGAATGATGCCCATACTTGAGCCACCTAACTTTGTTTTAGGGCGACT
GCCCTGCTGCGTAACATCGTTGCTGCTGCGTAACATCGTTGCTGCTCCATAACATCAAACATCGACCCAC
GGCGTAACGCGCTTGCTGCTTGGATGCCCGAGGCATAGACTGTACAAAAAAACAGTCATAACAAGCCATG
AAAACCGCCACTGCGCCGTTACCACCGCTGCGTTCGGTCAAGGTTCTGGACCAGTTGCGTGAGCGCATAC
GCTACTTGCATTACAGTTTACGAACCGAACAGGCTTATGTCAACTGGGTTCGTGCCTTCATCCGTTTCCA
CGGTGTGCGTCACCCGGCAACCTTGGGCAGCAGCGAAGTCGAGGCATTTCTGTCCTGGCTGGCGAACGAG
CGCAAGGTTTCGGACTCCACGCATCGTCAGGCATTGGCGGCCTTGCTGTTCTTCTACGGCAAGGTGCTGT
GCACGGATCTGCCCTGGCTTCAGGAGATCGGAAGACCTCGGCCGTCGCGGCGCTTGCCGGTGGTGCTGAC
CCCGGATGAAGTGGTTCGCATCCTCGGTTTTCTGGAAGGCGAGCATCGTTTGTTCGCCCAGGACTCTAGC
TATAGTTCCCTGAATTCGCATCTAGAGTTTAAACTGGATACTATTGCACGTTTCTGATGAGACGTGGTAG
AGCCACAAACAGCCGGTACAAGCAACGATCTCCAGGACCATCTGAATCATGCGCGGATGACACGAACTCA
CGACGGCGATCACAGACATTAACCCACAGTACAGACACTGCGACAACGTGGCAATTCGTCGCAATACAAC
GACTAGAGATCTATGTGAGGATCCTAACTCGAGATCGAGCTGGAAATCTGCTCGTCAGTGGTGCTCACAC
TGACGAATCATGTACAGATCATACCGATGACTGCCTGGCGACTCACAACTAAGCAAGACAGCCGGAACCA
GCGCCGGCGAACACCACTGCATATATGGCATATCACAACAGTCCACGTCTCAAGCAAAACCTAATGATGC
CTGATGTTTAAACGTTACAGAGATGTTACGAACCACTAGTGCACTGCAGTACATCAACCAGATAAGTGAA
ATCTAGTTCCAAACTATTTTGTCATTTTTAATTTTCGTATTAGCTTACGACGCTACACCCAGTTCCCATC
TATTTTGTCACTCTTCCCTAAATAATCCTTAAAAACTCCATTTCCACCCCTCCCAGTTCCCAACTATTTT
GTCCGCCCACAGCGGGGCATTTTTCTTCCTGTTATGTTTTTAATCAAACATCCTGCCAACTCCATGTGAC
AAACCGTCATCTTCGGCTACTTTTTCTCTGTCACAGAATGAAAATTTTTCTGTCATCTCTTCGTTATTAA
TGTTTGTAATTGACTGAATATCAACGCTTATTTGCAGCCTGAACTGGGAGGCAGAATAAATGATCATATC
GTCAATTATTACCTCCACGGGGAGAGCCTGAGCAAACTGGCCTCAGGCATTTGAGAAGCACACGGTCACA
CTGCTTCCGGTAGTCAATAAACCGGTAAGTAGCGTATGCGCTCACGCAACTGGTCCAGAACCTTGACCGA
ACGCAGCGGTGGTAACGGCGCAGTGGCGGTTTTCATGGCTTGTTATGACTGTTTTTTTGGGGTACAGTCT
ATGCCTCGGGCATCCAAGCAGCAAGCGCGTTACGCCGTGGGTCGATGTTTGATGTTATGGAGCAGCAACG
ATGTTACGCAGCAGGGCAGTCGCCCTAAAACAAAGTTAAACATCATGAGGGAAGCGGTGATCGCCGAAGT
ATCGACTCAACTATCAGAGGTAGTTGGCGTCATCGAGCGCCATCTCGAACCGACGTTGCTGGCCGTACAT
TTGTACGGCTCCGCAGTGGATGGCGGCCTGAAGCCACACAGTGATATTGATTTGCTGGTTACGGTGACCG
TAAGGCTTGATGAAACAACGCGGCGAGCTTTGATCAACGACCTTTTGGAAACTTCGGCTTCCCCTGGAGA
GAGCGAGATTCTCCGCGCTGTAGAAGTCACCATTGTTGTGCACGACGACATCATTCCGTGGCGTTATCCA
GCTAAGCGCGAACTGCAATTTGGAGAATGGCAGCGCAATGACATTCTTGCAGGTATCTTCGAGCCAGCCA
CGATCGACATTGATCTGGCTATCTTGCTGACAAAAGCAAGAGAACATAGCGTTGCCTTGGTAGGTCCAGC
GGCGGAGGAACTCTTTGATCCGGTTCCTGAACAGGATCTATTTGAGGCGCTAAATGAAACCTTAACGCTA
TGGAACTCGCCGCCCGACTGGGCTGGCGATGAGCGAAATGTAGTGCTTACGTTGTCCCGCATTTGGTACA
GCGCAGTAACCGGCAAAATCGCGCCGAAGGATGTCGCTGCCGACTGGGCAATGGAGCGCCTGCCGGCCCA
GTATCAGCCCGTCATACTTGAAGCTAGACAGGCTTATCTTGGACAAGAAGAAGATCGCTTGGCCTCGCGC
GCAGATCAGTTGGAAGAATTTGTCCACTACGTGAAAGGCGAGATCACCAAGGTAGTCGGCAAATAATGTC
TAACAATTCGTTCAAGCCGACGGATTGGCGAATGGGGGG
[127 nt withheld, positions 4240-4366]
C
[91 nt withheld, positions 4368-4458]
A
[49 nt withheld, positions 4460-4508]
CCTTTGACGTTGGAGTCCACGTTCTTT
[37 nt withheld, positions 4536-4572]
ACCCTATCTCGGTCTATTCTTTTGATTTATAAGGGATTTTGCCGATTTCGGCCTATTGGTTAAAAAATGA
GCTGATTTAACAAAAATTTAACGCGAATTTTAACAAAATATTAACGTTTACAATTTCAGGTGGCACTTTT
CGGGGAAATGTGCGCGGAACCCCTATTTGTTTATTTTTCTAAATACATTCAAATATGTATCCGCTCATGA
GACAATAACCCTGATAAATGCTTCAATAATATTGAAAAAGGAAGAGTATGAGTATTCAACATTTCCGTGT
CGCCCTTATTCCCTTTTTTGCGGCATTTTGCCTTCCTGTTTTTGCTCACCCAGAAACGCTGGTGAAAGTA
AAAGATGCTGAAGATCAGTTGGGTGCACGAGTGGGTTACATCGAACTGGATCTCAACAGCGGTAAGATCC
TTGAGAGTTTTCGCCCCGAAGAACGTTTTCCAATGATGAGCACTTTTAAAGTTCTGCTATGTGGCGCGGT
ATTATCCCGTATTGACGCCGGGCAAGAGCAACTCGGTCGCCGCATACACTATTCTCAGAATGACTTGGTT
GAGTACTCACCAGTCACAGAAAAGCATCTTACGGATGGCATGACAGTAAGAGAATTATGCAGTGCTGCCA
TAACCATGAGTGATAACACTGCGGCCAACTTACTTCTGACAACGATCGGAGGACCGAAGGAGCTAACCGC
TTTTTTGCACAACATGGGGGATCATGTAACTCGCCTTGATCGTTGGGAACCGGAGCTGAATGAAGCCATA
CCAAACGACGAGCGTGACACCACGATGCCTGTAGCAATGGCAACAACGTTGCGCAAACTATTAACTGGCG
AACTACTTACTCTAGCTTCCCGGCAACAATTAATAGACTGGATGGAGGCGGATAAAGTTGCAGGACCACT
TCTGCGCTCGGCCCTTCCGGCTGGCTGGTTTATTGCTGATAAATCTGGAGCCGGTGAGCGTGGTTCTCGC
GGTATCATTGCAGCACTGGGGCCAGATGGTAAGCCCTCCCGTATCGTAGTTATCTACACGACGGGGAGTC
AGGCAACTATGGATGAACGAAATAGACAGATCGCTGAGATAGGTGCCTCACTGATTAAGCATTGGTAACT
GTCAGACCAAGTTTACTCATATATACTTTAGATTGATTTAAAACTTCATTTTTAATTTAAAAGGATCTAG
GTGAAGATCCTTTTTGATAATCTCATGACCAAAATCCCTTAACGTGAGTTTTCGTTCCACTGAGCGTCAG
ACCCCGTAGAAAAGATCAAAGGATCTTC
